>Addgene plasmid #69034 | pES005 (pTet-qacR wt/pQacA-deGFP) | depositor full sequence | sequence record 121996 | pES005 (pTet-qacR wt/pQacA-deGFP) sequence 3956 bps
TATGAAGCTGAGACCTTGATCGGGCACGTAAGAGGTTCCAACTTTCACCATAATGAAATAAGATCACTAC
CGGGCGTATTTTTTGAGTTATCGAGATTTTCAGGAGCTAAGGAAGCTAAAATGGAGAAAAAAATCACTGG
ATATACCACCGTTGATATATCCCAATGGCATCGTAAAGAACATTTTGAGGCATTTCAGTCAGTTGCTCAA
TGTACCTATAACCAGACCGTTCAGCTGGATATTACGGCCTTTTTAAAGACCGTAAAGAAAAATAAGCACA
AGTTTTATCCGGCCTTTATTCACATTCTTGCCCGCCTGATGAATGCTCATCCGGAATTTCGTATGGCAAT
GAAAGACGGTGAGCTGGTGATATGGGATAGTGTTCACCCTTGTTACACCGTTTTCCATGAGCAAACTGAA
ACGTTTTCATCGCTCTGGAGTGAATACCACGACGATTTCCGGCAGTTTCTACACATATATTCGCAAGATG
TGGCGTGTTACGGTGAAAACCTGGCCTATTTCCCTAAAGGGTTTATTGAGAATATGTTTTTCGTCTCAGC
CAATCCCTGGGTGAGTTTCACCAGTTTTGATTTAAACGTGGCCAATATGGACAACTTCTTCGCCCCCGTT
TTCACCATGGGCAAATATTATACGCAAGGCGACAAGGTGCTGATGCCGCTGGCGATTCAGGTTCATCATG
CCGTTTGTGATGGCTTCCATGTCGGCAGAATGCTTAATGAATTACAACAGTACTGCGATGAGTGGCAGGG
CGGGGCGTAATTTGATATCGAGCTCGCTTGGACTCCTGTTGATAGATCCAGTAATGACCTCAGAACTCCA
TCTGGATTTGTTCAGAACGCTCGGTTGCCGCCGGGCGTTTTTTATTGGTGAGAATCCAAGCCTCGGTGAG
AATCCAAGCCTCGATCAACGTCTCATTTTCGCCAAAAGTTGGCCCAGGGCTTCCCGGTATCAACAGGGAC
ACCAGGATTTATTTATTCTGCGAAGTGATCTTCCGTCACAGGTATTTATTCGGCGCAAAGTGCGTCGGGT
GATGCTGCCAACTTACTGATTTAGTGTATGATGGTGTTTTTGAGGTGCTCCAGTGGCTTCTGTTTCTATC
AGCTGTCCCTCCTGTTCAGCTACTGACGGGGTGGTGCGTAACGGCAAAAGCACCGCCGGACATCAGCGGT
AGCGGAGTGTATACTGGCTTACTATGTTGGCACTGATGAGGGTGTCAGTGAAGTGCTTCATGTGGCAGGA
GAAAAAAGGCTGCACCGGTGCGTCAGCAGAATATGTGATACAGGATATATTCCGCTTCCTCGCTCACTGA
CTCGCTACGCTCGGTCGTTCGACTGCGGCGAGCGGAAATGGCTTACGAACGGGGCGGAGATTTCCTGGAA
GATGCCAGGAAGATACTTAACAGGGAAGTGAGAGGGCCGCGGCAAAGCCGTTTTTCCATAGGCTCCGCCC
CCCTGACAAGCATCACGAAATCTGACGCTCAAATCAGTGGTGGCGAAACCCGACAGGACTATAAAGATAC
CAGGCGTTTCCCCCTGGCGGCTCCCTCGTGCGCTCTCCTGTTCCTGCCTTTCGGTTTACCGGTGTCATTC
CGCTGTTATGGCCGCGTTTGTCTCATTCCACGCCTGACACTCAGTTCCGGGTAGGCAGTTCGCTCCAAGC
TGGACTGTATGCACGAACCCCCCGTTCAGTCCGACCGCTGCGCCTTATCCGGTAACTATCGTCTTGAGTC
CAACCCGGAAAGACATGCAAAAGCACCACTGGCAGCAGCCACTGGTAATTGATTTAGAGGAGTTAGTCTT
GAAGTCATGCGCCGGTTAAGGCTAAACTGAAAGGACAAGTTTTGGTGACTGCGCTCCTCCAAGCCAGTTA
CCTCGGTTCAAAGAGTTGGTAGCTCAGAGAACCTTCGAAAAACCGCCCTGCAAGGCGGTTTTTTCGTTTT
CAGAGCAAGAGATTACGCGCAGACCAAAACGATCTCAAGAAGATCATCTTATTAATCAGATAAAATATTT
CTAGATTTCAGTGCAATTTATCTCTTCAAATGTAGCACCTGAAGTCAGCCCCATACGATATAAGTTGTAA
TTCTCATGTTTGACAGCTTATCATCGATAAGCTTCCGATGGCGCGCCGAGAGGCTTTACACTTTATGCTT
CCGGCTGGTCTCAGCATCCACGCATTATAACGTCGTATTAGCTGCCTTTCGTCTTCAATAATTCTTGACA
TCCCTATCAGTGATAGAGATACTTCGTGCAATTTTTATATCACCGCCAGGGGTACAACAAGCAAAGAGGA
GAAATACTAGCATGAACTTGAAAGATAAGATTTTGGGTGTTGCTAAAGAGCTGTTTATCAAAAACGGTTA
CAATGCTACTACCACTGGTGAGATTGTGAAATTGTCTGAATCTTCTAAAGGGAATCTATACTATCATTTC
AAAACGAAGGAAAATTTGTTCTTGGAAATCTTGAACATTGAAGAGAGTAAATGGCAAGAACAATGGAAAA
AGGAGCAGATTAAAGCTAAAACTAATAGAGAAAAGTTTTATCTGTATAATGAGTTGTCTTTGACTACAGA
GTATTACTATCCACTACAGAACGCAATAATCGAGTTCTACACTGAATACTATAAGACTAACTCCATCAAT
GAAAAAATGAACAAATTAGAGAATAAGTATATCGATGCATATCACGTTATTTTCAAAGAAGGTAATCTTA
ACGGTGAGTGGAGTATAAATGATGTTAATGCCGTTTCTAAAATTGCTGCTAACGCTGTTAACGGTATTGT
TACATTCACACATGAGCAAAACATCAACGAAAGAATTAAGTTGATGAACAAGTTCTCTCAGATCTTTTTG
AATGGTCTTAGTAAAGGTTCTGGTCACCATCATCACCACCATTGATAAACCAGGCATCAAATAAAACGAA
AGGCTCAGTCGAAAGACTGGGCCTTTCGTTTTATCTGTTGTTTGTCGGTGAACGCTCTCTACTAGAGTCA
CACTGGCTCACCTTCGGGTGGGCCTTTCTGCGTTTATAGTCGGGCACGACTCTCAAGGGCATCGGTCGAC
ACAGAAAAGCCCGCCTTTCGGCGGGCTTTGCTCGAGTTATTCACCAGATGCTTCATTAGATCCCGGCGGC
GGTCACGAACTCCAGCAGGACCATGTGATCGCGCTTCTCGTTGGGGTCTTTGCTCAGGGCGGACTGGGTG
CTCAGGTAGTGGTTGTCGGGCAGCAGCACGGGGCCGTCGCCGATGGGGGTGTTCTGCTGGTAGTGGTCGG
CGAGCTGCACGCTGCCGTCCTCGATGTTGTGGCGGATCTTGAAGTTCACCTTGATGCCGTTCTTCTGCTT
GTCGGCCATGATATAGACGTTGTGGCTGTTGTAGTTGTACTCCAGCTTGTGCCCCAGGATGTTGCCGTCC
TCCTTGAAGTCGATGCCCTTCAGCTCGATGCGGTTCACCAGGGTGTCGCCCTCGAACTTCACCTCGGCGC
GGGTCTTGTAGTTGCCGTCGTCCTTGAAGAAGATGGTGCGCTCCTGGACGTAGCCTTCGGGCATGGCGGA
CTTGAAGAAGTCGTGCTGCTTCATGTGGTCGGGGTAGCGGCTGAAGCACTGCACGCCGTAGGTCAGGGTG
GTCACGAGGGTGGGCCAGGGCACGGGCAGCTTGCCGGTGGTGCAGATGAACTTCAGGGTCAGCTTGCCGT
AGGTGGCATCGCCCTCGCCCTCGCCGGACACGCTGAACTTGTGGCCGTTTACGTCGCCGTCCAGCTCGAC
CAGGATGGGAACAACGCCAGTGAAAAGCTCCATGGTATATCTCCTTCTTAAAGTTAAACAAAATTATTGC
TTTTAAGTTCCCTCCAATCCTTATAGACCGTGCGATCGGTCTATAAGGATTATAATCTATTTTTTTACAT
ATTACAACAAAAAATCTTGCGAAATTTAAATGATGC
Features (pLannotate 1.2.2; 15 found; start..end, strand, type, name):
     23..120     +  promoter       cat promoter: promoter of the E. coli cat gene encoding chloramphenicol acetyltransferase
    121..777     +  CDS            cat: CAT_ECOLX - Experimental evidence at protein level: Swiss-Prot protein existence level 1. This enzyme is an effector of chloramphenicol resistance in bacteria. From Escherichia coli. This protein is used as a marker in many commonly used cloning vectors, such as pACYC184.
    801..895     +  terminator     lambda t0 terminator: transcription terminator from phage lambda
   1048..1188    +  mobile_element IS1 (fragment): prokaryotic transposable element IS1
   1185..1211    +  misc_feature   bom (fragment): basis of mobility region from pBR322
   1310..1365    -  rep_origin     RSF ori (fragment): Plasmids containing the RSF 1030 origin of replication can be propagated in E. coli cells that contain additional plasmids with compatible origins.
   1453..1998    -  rep_origin     p15A ori: Plasmids containing the medium-copy-number p15A origin of replication can be propagated in E. coli cells that contain a second plasmid with the ColE1 origin.
   2110..2134    +  promoter       tet promoter (fragment): E. coli promoter for tetracycline efflux protein gene
   2155..2176    +  promoter       lac UV5 promoter (fragment): E. coli lac promoter with an "up" mutation
   2235..2263    +  promoter       PLtetO-1 promoter (fragment): modified phage lambda PL promoter with tet operator sites (Lutz and Bujard, 1997)
   2322..2885    +  CDS            qacR: QACR_STAAM - Experimental evidence at protein level: Swiss-Prot protein existence level 1. Transcriptional repressor of qacA. Binds to IR1, an unusually long 28 bp operator, which is located downstream from the qacA promoter and overlaps its transcription start site. QacR is induced from its IR1 site by binding to one of many structurally dissimilar cationic lipophilic compounds, which are also substrates of QacA (By similarity). From Staphylococcus aureus (strain Mu50 / ATCC 700699).
   2928..2999    +  terminator     rrnB T1 terminator: transcription terminator T1 from the E. coli rrnB gene
   3015..3042    +  terminator     T7Te terminator: phage T7 early transcription terminator
   3139..3810    -  CDS            (3-F)Tyr-EGFP: (3-F)Tyr-EGFP is a basic (constitutively fluorescent) green fluorescent protein published in 2004, derived from Aequorea victoria.
   3820..3842    -  RBS            RBS: efficient ribosome binding site from bacteriophage T7 gene 10 (Olins and Rangwala, 1989)
