[The description below was written by a language model from this plasmid's Addgene catalogue record and pLannotate feature annotations shown in this document.]
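Description:
pES005 (pTet-qacR wt/pQacA-deGFP) is a 3,956 bp bacterial expression plasmid that places a transcriptional repressor and its fluorescent reporter on a single molecule. It is built on a minimal p15A-origin backbone, catalogued as low copy and compatible with ColE1-type plasmids. Selection is by chloramphenicol through a cat gene with its native promoter, followed by a lambda t0 terminator. Short annotated fragments near the origin (IS1, bom, RSF ori) and upstream of the repressor cassette (tet promoter, lac UV5) appear to be partial sequence matches rather than functional modules.

The first cassette expresses wild-type qacR, the Staphylococcus aureus repressor of the qacA multidrug efflux gene, from a Tet-regulated promoter that is annotated as a PLtetO-1 fragment. The record lists a C-terminal His6 tag, and the rrnB T1 and T7Te terminators close the unit. The second cassette lies on the opposite strand and encodes deGFP (eGFP-Del6-229), a truncated eGFP variant that the annotation software matched to an EGFP derivative. It is preceded by a T7 gene 10 ribosome binding site and, according to the catalogue, driven by the pQacA promoter, which is not itself annotated in the feature table. QacR binds the IR1 operator overlapping the qacA transcription start site and is released when it binds cationic lipophilic ligands. Fluorescence therefore reports de-repression, while the Tet promoter lets repressor levels be tuned where TetR is present; no tetR gene is annotated on this plasmid.

The construct is the wild-type reference in work that used computational design and rapid in vitro prototyping to re-engineer QacR effector specificity toward a vanillin sensor. Both inserts were assembled through BsaI sites destroyed during cloning. The depositor notes that discrepancies between the QC and full sequences do not affect function.
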