Addgene plasmid #69034: pES005 (pTet-qacR wt/pQacA-deGFP)
Purpose: reporter with wild-type qacR on single plasmid
Depositing lab: Richard Murray. Depositing organization: California Institute of Technology. Publication: Engineering Transcriptional Regulator Effector Specificity Using Computational Design and In Vitro Rapid Prototyping: Developing a Vanillin Sensor. de Los Santos EL, Meyerowitz JT, Mayo SL, Murray RM. ACS Synth Biol. 2015 Aug 19. 10.1021/acssynbio.5b00090 PubMed 26262913.
Backbone
  Vector backbone: p15A Ori/cm resistant
  Backbone manufacturer: unknown
  Backbone size w/o insert (bp): 1154
  Total vector size (bp): 3956
  Vector type: Bacterial Expression
Growth in bacteria
  Bacterial resistance: Chloramphenicol, 25 μg/mL
  Growth temperature: 37°C
  Growth strain: DH5alpha
  Copy number: Low Copy
Gene/Insert 1
  Gene/Insert name: qacR
  Species: Synthetic
  Insert size (bp): 596
  Entrez Gene: qacR (a.k.a. pTZ2162_28)
  Promoter: pTet
  Tag / fusion protein: His6 tag (C terminal on insert)
  Cloning method: Restriction Enzyme; 5′ cloning site BsaI (destroyed during cloning); 3′ cloning site BsaI (destroyed during cloning)
  Sequencing primers: 5′ GCTTATCATCGATAAGCTTCC; 3′ CGCCCGGTAGTGATCTTAT
Gene/Insert 2
  Gene/Insert name: deGFP (alt name: eGFP-Del6-229)
  Species: Synthetic
  Insert size (bp): 672
  Promoter: pQacA
  Cloning method: Restriction Enzyme; 5′ cloning site BsaI (destroyed during cloning); 3′ cloning site BsaI (destroyed during cloning)
  Sequencing primers: 5′ GCTTATCATCGATAAGCTTCC; 3′ CGCCCGGTAGTGATCTTAT
Terms and licenses: Academic/Nonprofit Terms; Industry Terms: Not Available to Industry
Depositor comments: Depositor notes that discrepancies between QC sequence and full plasmid sequence is not a concern for function.
How to cite: pES005 (pTet-qacR wt/pQacA-deGFP) was a gift from Richard Murray (Addgene plasmid # 69034 ; http://n2t.net/addgene:69034 ; RRID:Addgene_69034)
