>Addgene plasmid #69034 | pES005 (pTet-qacR wt/pQacA-deGFP) | addgene partial sequence | sequence record 124964 | pACYC-F 5'-tgaagtcagccccatacgat-3'
CATCCACGCATTATAACGTCGTATTAGCTGCCTTTCGTCTTCAATAATTCTTGACACCCTATCAGTGATA
GAGATACTTCGTGCAATTTTTATATCACCGCCAGGGGTACAACAAGCAAAGAGGAGAAATACTAGCATGA
ACTTGAAAGATAAGATTTTGGGTGTTGCTAAAGAGCTGTTTATCAAAAACGGTTACAATGCTACTACCAC
TGGTGAGATTGTGAAATTGTCTGAATCTTCTAAAGGGAATCTATACTATCATTTCAAAACGAAGGAAAAT
TTGTTCTTGGAAATCTTGAACATTGAAGAGAGTAAATGGCAAGAACAATGGAAAAAGGAGCAGATTAAAG
CTAAAACTAATAGAGAAAAGTTTTATCTGTATAATGAGTTGTCTTTGACTACAGAGTATTACTATCCACT
ACAGAACGCAATAATCGAGTTCTACACTGAATACTATAAGACTAACTCCATCAATGAAAAAATGAACAAA
TTAGAGAATAAGTATATCGATGCATATCACGTTATTTTCAACGAAGGTAATCTTAACGGTGAGTGGAGTA
TAAATGATGTTAATGCCGTTTCTAAAATTGCTGCTAACGCTGTTAACGGTATTGTTACATTCACACATGA
G
