>Addgene plasmid #69034 | pES005 (pTet-qacR wt/pQacA-deGFP) | addgene partial sequence | sequence record 124967 | EXFP-internal-R 5'-GAACTCCAGCAGGACCATGT-3'
ACTGGGTGCTCAGGTAGTGGTTGTCGGGCAGCAGCACGGGGCCGTCGCCGATGGGGGTGTTCTGCTGGTA
GTGGTCGGCGAGCTGCACGCTGCCGTCCTCGATGTTGTGGCGGATCTTGAAGTTCACCTTGATGCCGTTC
TTCTGCTTGTCGGCCATGATATAGACGTTGTGGCTGTTGTAGTTGTACTCCAGCTTGTGCCCCAGGATGT
TGCCGTCCTCCTTGAAGTCGATGCCCTTCAGCTCGATGCGGTTCACCAGGGTGTCGCCCTCGAACTTCAC
CTCGGCGCGGGTCTTGTAGTTGCCGTCGTCCTTGAAGAAGATGGTGCGCTCCTGGACGTAGCCTTCGGGC
ATGGCGGACTTGAAGAAGTCGTGCTGCTTCATGTGGTCGGGGTAGCGGCTGAAGCACTGCACGCCGTAGG
TCAGGGTGGTCACGAGGGTGGGCCAGGGCACGGGCAGCTTGCCGGTGGTGCAGATGAACTTCAGGGTCAG
CTTGCCGTAGGTGGCATCGCCCTCGCCCTCGCCGGACACGCTGAACTTGTGGCCGTTTACGTCGCCGTCC
AGCTCGACCAGGATGGGAACAACGCCAGTGAAAAGCTCCATGGTATATCTCCTTCTTAAAGTTAAACAAA
ATTATTGCTTTTAAGTTCCCTCCAATCCTTATAGACCGTGCGATCGGTCTATAAGGATTATAATCTATTT
TTTTACATATTACAACAAAAAATCTTGCGAAATTTAAATG
